Addgene plasmid #177171: VP64-dCas9
Purpose: VP64 fused to N-terminus of dCas9; pCDNA3 vector backbone, mammalian expression
Depositing lab: David Segal. Publication: Aberrant promoter methylation contributes to LRIG1 silencing in basal/triple-negative breast cancer. Umeh-Garcia M, O'Geen H, Simion C, Gephart MH, Segal DJ, Sweeney CA. Br J Cancer. 2022 Apr 19. pii: 10.1038/s41416-022-01812-8. doi: 10.1038/s41416-022-01812-8. PubMed 35440669.
Backbone
  Vector backbone: pcDNA3.3-TOPO
  Backbone manufacturer: ThermoFisher
  Backbone size w/o insert (bp): 5407
  Total vector size (bp): 10057
  Vector type: Mammalian Expression, CRISPR
Growth in bacteria
  Bacterial resistance: Ampicillin, 100 μg/mL
  Growth temperature: 37°C
  Growth strain: DH5alpha
  Copy number: High Copy
Gene/Insert
  Gene/Insert name: VP64-dCas9(D10A, H840A)
  Species: Synthetic
  Promoter: CMV
  Tag / fusion protein: NLS-3xFLag (N terminal on insert); NLS (C terminal on insert)
  Cloning method: Gibson Cloning
  Sequencing primers: 5′ CMV-F; 3′ polyA TK-R
Terms and licenses: Academic/Nonprofit Terms; Industry Terms: Not Available to Industry
How to cite: VP64-dCas9 was a gift from David Segal (Addgene plasmid # 177171 ; http://n2t.net/addgene:177171 ; RRID:Addgene_177171)
