[The description below was written by a language model from this plasmid's Addgene catalogue record and pLannotate feature annotations shown in this document.]
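Description:
VP64-dCas9 is a mammalian expression plasmid of about 10 kb, built by Gibson cloning into the pcDNA3.3-TOPO backbone, that produces a CRISPR-based transcriptional activator. The human cytomegalovirus immediate-early enhancer and promoter drive a synthetic open reading frame in which the VP64 activation domain (four tandem copies of the minimal herpes simplex virus VP16 activation motif) is fused to the N-terminus of Streptococcus pyogenes Cas9. The Cas9 carries the D10A and H840A substitutions, which inactivate both nuclease domains, so the protein still binds guide-RNA-specified DNA targets but does not cut them. According to the record, an NLS and a 3xFLAG epitope sit at the N-terminal end of the fusion and a further NLS at the C-terminal end. The feature table identifies the latter as the bipartite nucleoplasmin signal, and the transcript ends at an HSV thymidine kinase polyadenylation signal. The automated annotation labels the nuclease simply as Cas9 and detects the activator only as a short fragment matching VP16 repeats. The N-terminal tags are not annotated, so these details rest on the catalogue fields.

The plasmid is maintained in E. coli through a high-copy ColE1/pUC-type origin and ampicillin resistance, and it also carries an f1 origin. A separate cassette, with the SV40 enhancer/early promoter driving the neomycin phosphotransferase gene and an SV40 polyadenylation signal, allows G418 selection of transfected mammalian cells. No guide RNA cassette is annotated, so guides must be supplied from another construct. The plasmid is suited to targeted gene activation experiments. The associated publication concerns promoter methylation and silencing of LRIG1 in basal/triple-negative breast cancer, though the record does not say how the construct was used in that study.
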