Features (pLannotate 1.2.2; 20 found; start..end, strand, type, name):
     93..422     +  promoter       SV40 promoter: SV40 enhancer and early promoter
    489..1280    +  CDS            neo: KKA2_KLEPN - Also known as kan, nptII. Experimental evidence at protein level: Swiss-Prot protein existence level 1. Resistance to kanamycin, neomycin, paromomycin, ribostamycin, butirosin and gentamicin B. From Klebsiella pneumoniae.
   1306..1464    +  CDS            ble (fragment): BLE_KLEPN - Experimental evidence at protein level: Swiss-Prot protein existence level 1. Binding protein with a strong affinity to the bleomycin family of antibiotics. Binds to CL990; an antimitotic-antibiotic compound. From Klebsiella pneumoniae.
   1459..1580    +  polyA_signal   SV40 poly(A) signal: SV40 polyadenylation signal
   1653..1669    -  protein_bind   lac operator: The lac repressor binds to the lac operator to inhibit transcription in E. coli. This inhibition can be relieved by adding lactose or isopropyl-β-D-thiogalactopyranoside (IPTG). lac repressor encoded by lacI
   1677..1707    -  promoter       lac promoter: promoter for the E. coli lac operon
   1722..1743    -  protein_bind   CAP binding site: CAP binding activates transcription in the presence of cAMP. E. coli catabolite activator protein
   1756..1848    -  CDS            lacI (fragment): lac repressor; lacI; The lac repressor binds to the lac operator to inhibit transcription in E. coli. This inhibition can be relieved by adding lactose or isopropyl-β-D-thiogalactopyranoside (IPTG).
   2031..2619    -  rep_origin     ori: high-copy-number ColE1/pMB1/pBR322/pUC origin of replication
   2790..3650    -  CDS            AmpR: β-lactamase; bla; confers resistance to ampicillin, carbenicillin, and related antibiotics
   3651..3755    -  promoter       AmpR promoter: bla
   3814..3866    -  misc_feature   bom (fragment): basis of mobility region from pBR322
   4021..4400    +  enhancer       CMV enhancer: human cytomegalovirus immediate early enhancer
   4401..4604    +  promoter       CMV promoter: human cytomegalovirus (CMV) immediate early promoter
   4932..4954    +  CDS            VP160 (fragment): 10 tandem repeats of the minimal activation domain of herpes simplex virus VP16 (Cheng et al., 2013)
   5049..9152    +  CDS            Cas9: Cas9 (Csn1) endonuclease from the Streptococcus pyogenes Type II CRISPR/Cas system generates RNA-guided double strand breaks in DNA
   9228..9275    +  CDS            nucleoplasmin NLS: bipartite nuclear localization signal from nucleoplasmin
   9458..9506    +  polyA_signal   HSV TK poly(A) signal: herpes simplex virus thymidine kinase polyadenylation signal (Cole and Stacy, 1985)
   9597..9613    -  polyA_signal   bGH poly(A) signal (fragment): bovine growth hormone polyadenylation signal
   9708..79      +  rep_origin     f1 ori (across the origin) (sequence partly withheld): f1 bacteriophage origin of replication; arrow indicates direction of (+) strand synthesis
>Addgene plasmid #177171 | VP64-dCas9 | addgene full sequence | sequence record 348230 | Addgene NGS Result
TTTGATTTATAAGGGATTTTGCCGATTTCGGCCTATTGGTTAAAAAATGAGCTGATTTAACAAAAATTTA
ACGCGAATTAATTCTGTGGAATGTGTGTCAGTTAGGGTGTGGAAAGTCCCCAGGCTCCCCAGCAGGCAGA
AGTATGCAAAGCATGCATCTCAATTAGTCAGCAACCAGGTGTGGAAAGTCCCCAGGCTCCCCAGCAGGCA
GAAGTATGCAAAGCATGCATCTCAATTAGTCAGCAACCATAGTCCCGCCCCTAACTCCGCCCATCCCGCC
CCTAACTCCGCCCAGTTCCGCCCATTCTCCGCCCCATGGCTGACTAATTTTTTTTATTTATGCAGAGGCC
GAGGCCGCCTCTGCCTCTGAGCTATTCCAGAAGTAGTGAGGAGGCTTTTTTGGAGGCCTAGGCTTTTGCA
AAAAGCTCCCGGGAGCTTGTATATCCATTTTCGGATCTGATCAAGAGACAGGATGAGGATCGTTTCGCAT
GATTGAACAAGATGGATTGCACGCAGGTTCTCCGGCCGCTTGGGTGGAGAGGCTATTCGGCTATGACTGG
GCACAACAGACAATCGGCTGCTCTGATGCCGCCGTGTTCCGGCTGTCAGCGCAGGGGCGCCCGGTTCTTT
TTGTCAAGACCGACCTGTCCGGTGCCCTGAATGAACTGCAGGACGAGGCAGCGCGGCTATCGTGGCTGGC
CACGACGGGCGTTCCTTGCGCAGCTGTGCTCGACGTTGTCACTGAAGCGGGAAGGGACTGGCTGCTATTG
GGCGAAGTGCCGGGGCAGGATCTCCTGTCATCTCACCTTGCTCCTGCCGAGAAAGTATCCATCATGGCTG
ATGCAATGCGGCGGCTGCATACGCTTGATCCGGCTACCTGCCCATTCGACCACCAAGCGAAACATCGCAT
CGAGCGAGCACGTACTCGGATGGAAGCCGGTCTTGTCGATCAGGATGATCTGGACGAAGAGCATCAGGGG
CTCGCGCCAGCCGAACTGTTCGCCAGGCTCAAGGCGCGCATGCCCGACGGCGAGGATCTCGTCGTGACCC
ATGGCGATGCCTGCTTGCCGAATATCATGGTGGAAAATGGCCGCTTTTCTGGATTCATCGACTGTGGCCG
GCTGGGTGTGGCGGACCGCTATCAGGACATAGCGTTGGCTACCCGTGATATTGCTGAAGAGCTTGGCGGC
GAATGGGCTGACCGCTTCCTCGTGCTTTACGGTATCGCCGCTCCCGATTCGCAGCGCATCGCCTTCTATC
GCCTTCTTGACGAGTTCTTCTGAGCGGGACTCTGGGGTTCGCGAAATGACCGACCAAGCGACGCCCAACC
TGCCATCACGAGATTTCGATTCCACCGCCGCCTTCTATGAAAGGTTGGGCTTCGGAATCGTTTTCCGGGA
CGCCGGCTGGATGATCCTCCAGCGCGGGGATCTCATGCTGGAGTTCTTCGCCCACCCCAACTTGTTTATT
GCAGCTTATAATGGTTACAAATAAAGCAATAGCATCACAAATTTCACAAATAAAGCATTTTTTTCACTGC
ATTCTAGTTGTGGTTTGTCCAAACTCATCAATGTATCTTATCATGTCTGTATACCGTCGACCTCTAGCTA
GAGCTTGGCGTAATCATGGTCATAGCTGTTTCCTGTGTGAAATTGTTATCCGCTCACAATTCCACACAAC
ATACGAGCCGGAAGCATAAAGTGTAAAGCCTGGGGTGCCTAATGAGTGAGCTAACTCACATTAATTGCGT
TGCGCTCACTGCCCGCTTTCCAGTCGGGAAACCTGTCGTGCCAGCTGCATTAATGAATCGGCCAACGCGC
GGGGAGAGGCGGTTTGCGTATTGGGCGCTCTTCCGCTTCCTCGCTCACTGACTCGCTGCGCTCGGTCGTT
CGGCTGCGGCGAGCGGTATCAGCTCACTCAAAGGCGGTAATACGGTTATCCACAGAATCAGGGGATAACG
CAGGAAAGAACATGTGAGCAAAAGGCCAGCAAAAGGCCAGGAACCGTAAAAAGGCCGCGTTGCTGGCGTT
TTTCCATAGGCTCCGCCCCCCTGACGAGCATCACAAAAATCGACGCTCAAGTCAGAGGTGGCGAAACCCG
ACAGGACTATAAAGATACCAGGCGTTTCCCCCTGGAAGCTCCCTCGTGCGCTCTCCTGTTCCGACCCTGC
CGCTTACCGGATACCTGTCCGCCTTTCTCCCTTCGGGAAGCGTGGCGCTTTCTCATAGCTCACGCTGTAG
GTATCTCAGTTCGGTGTAGGTCGTTCGCTCCAAGCTGGGCTGTGTGCACGAACCCCCCGTTCAGCCCGAC
CGCTGCGCCTTATCCGGTAACTATCGTCTTGAGTCCAACCCGGTAAGACACGACTTATCGCCACTGGCAG
CAGCCACTGGTAACAGGATTAGCAGAGCGAGGTATGTAGGCGGTGCTACAGAGTTCTTGAAGTGGTGGCC
TAACTACGGCTACACTAGAAGAACAGTATTTGGTATCTGCGCTCTGCTGAAGCCAGTTACCTTCGGAAAA
AGAGTTGGTAGCTCTTGATCCGGCAAACAAACCACCGCTGGTAGCGGTGGTTTTTTTGTTTGCAAGCAGC
AGATTACGCGCAGAAAAAAAGGATCTCAAGAAGATCCTTTGATCTTTTCTACGGGGTCTGACGCTCAGTG
GAACGAAAACTCACGTTAAGGGATTTTGGTCATGAGATTATCAAAAAGGATCTTCACCTAGATCCTTTTA
AATTAAAAATGAAGTTTTAAATCAATCTAAAGTATATATGAGTAAACTTGGTCTGACAGTTACCAATGCT
TAATCAGTGAGGCACCTATCTCAGCGATCTGTCTATTTCGTTCATCCATAGTTGCCTGACTCCCCGTCGT
GTAGATAACTACGATACGGGAGGGCTTACCATCTGGCCCCAGTGCTGCAATGATACCGCGAGACCCACGC
TCACCGGCTCCAGATTTATCAGCAATAAACCAGCCAGCCGGAAGGGCCGAGCGCAGAAGTGGTCCTGCAA
CTTTATCCGCCTCCATCCAGTCTATTAATTGTTGCCGGGAAGCTAGAGTAAGTAGTTCGCCAGTTAATAG
TTTGCGCAACGTTGTTGCCATTGCTACAGGCATCGTGGTGTCACGCTCGTCGTTTGGTATGGCTTCATTC
AGCTCCGGTTCCCAACGATCAAGGCGAGTTACATGATCCCCCATGTTGTGCAAAAAAGCGGTTAGCTCCT
TCGGTCCTCCGATCGTTGTCAGAAGTAAGTTGGCCGCAGTGTTATCACTCATGGTTATGGCAGCACTGCA
TAATTCTCTTACTGTCATGCCATCCGTAAGATGCTTTTCTGTGACTGGTGAGTACTCAACCAAGTCATTC
TGAGAATAGTGTATGCGGCGACCGAGTTGCTCTTGCCCGGCGTCAATACGGGATAATACCGCGCCACATA
GCAGAACTTTAAAAGTGCTCATCATTGGAAAACGTTCTTCGGGGCGAAAACTCTCAAGGATCTTACCGCT
GTTGAGATCCAGTTCGATGTAACCCACTCGTGCACCCAACTGATCTTCAGCATCTTTTACTTTCACCAGC
GTTTCTGGGTGAGCAAAAACAGGAAGGCAAAATGCCGCAAAAAAGGGAATAAGGGCGACACGGAAATGTT
GAATACTCATACTCTTCCTTTTTCAATATTATTGAAGCATTTATCAGGGTTATTGTCTCATGAGCGGATA
CATATTTGAATGTATTTAGAAAAATAAACAAATAGGGGTTCCGCGCACATTTCCCCGAAAAGTGCCACCT
GACGTCGACGGATCGGGAGATCTCCCGATCCCCTATGGTGCACTCTCAGTACAATCTGCTCTGATGCCGC
ATAGTTAAGCCAGTATCTGCTCCCTGCTTGTGTGTTGGAGGTCGCTGAGTAGTGCGCGAGCAAAATTTAA
GCTACAACAAGGCAAGGCTTGACCGACAATTGCATGAAGAATCTGCTTAGGGTTAGGCGTTTTGCGCTGC
TTCGCGATGTACGGGCCAGATATACGCGTTGACATTGATTATTGACTAGTTATTAATAGTAATCAATTAC
GGGGTCATTAGTTCATAGCCCATATATGGAGTTCCGCGTTACATAACTTACGGTAAATGGCCCGCCTGGC
TGACCGCCCAACGACCCCCGCCCATTGACGTCAATAATGACGTATGTTCCCATAGTAACGCCAATAGGGA
CTTTCCATTGACGTCAATGGGTGGAGTATTTACGGTAAACTGCCCACTTGGCAGTACATCAAGTGTATCA
TATGCCAAGTACGCCCCCTATTGACGTCAATGACGGTAAATGGCCCGCCTGGCATTATGCCCAGTACATG
ACCTTATGGGACTTTCCTACTTGGCAGTACATCTACGTATTAGTCATCGCTATTACCATGGTGATGCGGT
TTTGGCAGTACATCAATGGGCGTGGATAGCGGTTTGACTCACGGGGATTTCCAAGTCTCCACCCCATTGA
CGTCAATGGGAGTTTGTTTTGGCACCAAAATCAACGGGACTTTCCAAAATGTCGTAACAACTCCGCCCCA
TTGACGCAAATGGGCGGTAGGCGTGTACGGTGGGAGGTCTATATAAGCAGAGCTCGTTTAGTGAACCGTC
AGATCGCCTGGAGACGCCATCCACGCTGTTTTGACCTCCATAGAAGACACCGGGACCGATCCAGCCTCCG
GACTCTAGAGGATCGAACCCTTGCCACCATGCCCAAGAAGAAGAGGAAGGTGGGAGGCTCCGGAGGAAGC
GACTATAAGGACCACGACGGAGACTACAAGGATCATGATATTGATTACAAAGACGATGACGATAAGGGTG
GCGGGTCCGGCGGTGGATCCGGTACCGACGCTTTGGATGACTTTGATTTGGACATGCTGGATGCTCTAGA
TGACTTCGACCTGGATATGCTGGACGCACTTGACGACTTTGACCTCGACATGCTAGACGCTCTGGACGAC
TTCGATCTAGACATGCTCAGTACCGGAGGGAGTGGTGGAAGCGGCGGTTCTGGTGGCTCAGGCGGCAGCG
GCCGGCCAATGGACAAGAAGTACTCCATTGGGCTCGCTATCGGCACAAACAGCGTCGGCTGGGCCGTCAT
TACGGACGAGTACAAGGTGCCGAGCAAAAAATTCAAAGTTCTGGGCAATACCGATCGCCACAGCATAAAG
AAGAACCTCATTGGCGCCCTCCTGTTCGACTCCGGGGAGACGGCCGAAGCCACGCGGCTCAAAAGAACAG
CACGGCGCAGATATACCCGCAGAAAGAATCGGATCTGCTACCTGCAGGAGATCTTTAGTAATGAGATGGC
TAAGGTGGATGACTCTTTCTTCCATAGGCTGGAGGAGTCCTTTTTGGTGGAGGAGGATAAAAAGCACGAG
CGCCACCCAATCTTTGGCAATATCGTGGACGAGGTGGCGTACCATGAAAAGTACCCAACCATATATCATC
TGAGGAAGAAGCTTGTAGACAGTACTGATAAGGCTGACTTGCGGTTGATCTATCTCGCGCTGGCGCATAT
GATCAAATTTCGGGGACACTTCCTCATCGAGGGGGACCTGAACCCAGACAACAGCGATGTCGACAAACTC
TTTATCCAACTGGTTCAGACTTACAATCAGCTTTTCGAAGAGAACCCGATCAACGCATCCGGAGTTGACG
CCAAAGCAATCCTGAGCGCTAGGCTGTCCAAATCCCGGCGGCTCGAAAACCTCATCGCACAGCTCCCTGG
GGAGAAGAAGAACGGCCTGTTTGGTAATCTTATCGCCCTGTCACTCGGGCTGACCCCCAACTTTAAATCT
AACTTCGACCTGGCCGAAGATGCCAAGCTTCAACTGAGCAAAGACACCTACGATGATGATCTCGACAATC
TGCTGGCCCAGATCGGCGACCAGTACGCAGACCTTTTTTTGGCGGCAAAGAACCTGTCAGACGCCATTCT
GCTGAGTGATATTCTGCGAGTGAACACGGAGATCACCAAAGCTCCGCTGAGCGCTAGTATGATCAAGCGC
TATGATGAGCACCACCAAGACTTGACTTTGCTGAAGGCCCTTGTCAGACAGCAACTGCCTGAGAAGTACA
AGGAAATTTTCTTCGATCAGTCTAAAAATGGCTACGCCGGATACATTGACGGCGGAGCAAGCCAGGAGGA
ATTTTACAAATTTATTAAGCCCATCTTGGAAAAAATGGACGGCACCGAGGAGCTGCTGGTAAAGCTTAAC
AGAGAAGATCTGTTGCGCAAACAGCGCACTTTCGACAATGGAAGCATCCCCCACCAGATTCACCTGGGCG
AACTGCACGCTATCCTCAGGCGGCAAGAGGATTTCTACCCCTTTTTGAAAGATAACAGGGAAAAGATTGA
GAAAATCCTCACATTTCGGATACCCTACTATGTAGGCCCCCTCGCCCGGGGAAATTCCAGATTCGCGTGG
ATGACTCGCAAATCAGAAGAGACCATCACTCCCTGGAACTTCGAGGAAGTCGTGGATAAGGGGGCCTCTG
CCCAGTCCTTCATCGAAAGGATGACTAACTTTGATAAAAATCTGCCTAACGAAAAGGTGCTTCCTAAACA
CTCTCTGCTGTACGAGTACTTCACAGTTTATAACGAGCTCACCAAGGTCAAATACGTCACAGAAGGGATG
AGAAAGCCAGCATTCCTGTCTGGAGAGCAGAAGAAAGCTATCGTGGACCTCCTCTTCAAGACGAACCGGA
AAGTTACCGTGAAACAGCTCAAAGAAGACTATTTCAAAAAGATTGAATGTTTCGACTCTGTTGAAATCAG
CGGAGTGGAGGATCGCTTCAACGCATCCCTGGGAACGTATCACGATCTCCTGAAAATCATTAAAGACAAG
GACTTCCTGGACAATGAGGAGAACGAGGACATTCTTGAGGACATTGTCCTCACCCTTACGTTGTTTGAAG
ATAGGGAGATGATTGAAGAACGCTTGAAAACTTACGCTCATCTCTTCGACGACAAAGTCATGAAACAGCT
CAAGAGGCGCCGATATACAGGATGGGGGCGGCTGTCAAGAAAACTGATCAATGGGATCCGAGACAAGCAG
AGTGGAAAGACAATCCTGGATTTTCTTAAGTCCGATGGATTTGCCAACAGGAACTTCATGCAGTTGATCC
ATGATGACTCTCTCACCTTTAAGGAGGACATCCAGAAAGCACAAGTTTCTGGCCAGGGGGACAGTCTTCA
CGAGCACATCGCTAATCTTGCAGGTAGCCCAGCTATCAAAAAGGGAATACTGCAGACCGTTAAGGTCGTG
GATGAACTCGTCAAAGTAATGGGAAGGCATAAGCCCGAGAATATCGTTATCGAGATGGCCCGAGAGAACC
AAACTACCCAGAAGGGACAGAAGAACAGTAGGGAAAGGATGAAGAGGATTGAAGAGGGTATAAAAGAACT
GGGGTCCCAAATCCTTAAGGAACACCCAGTTGAAAACACCCAGCTTCAGAATGAGAAGCTCTACCTGTAC
TACCTGCAGAACGGCAGGGACATGTACGTGGATCAGGAACTGGACATCAATCGGCTCTCCGACTACGACG
TGGATGCTATCGTGCCCCAGTCTTTTCTCAAAGATGATTCTATTGATAATAAAGTGTTGACAAGATCCGA
TAAAAATAGAGGGAAGAGTGATAACGTCCCCTCAGAAGAAGTTGTCAAGAAAATGAAAAATTATTGGCGG
CAGCTGCTGAACGCCAAACTGATCACACAACGGAAGTTCGATAATCTGACTAAGGCTGAACGAGGTGGCC
TGTCTGAGTTGGATAAAGCCGGCTTCATCAAAAGGCAGCTTGTTGAGACACGCCAGATCACCAAGCACGT
GGCCCAAATTCTCGATTCACGCATGAACACCAAGTACGATGAAAATGACAAACTGATTCGAGAGGTGAAA
GTTATTACTCTGAAGTCTAAGCTGGTCTCAGATTTCAGAAAGGACTTTCAGTTTTATAAGGTGAGAGAGA
TCAACAATTACCACCATGCGCATGATGCCTACCTGAATGCAGTGGTAGGCACTGCACTTATCAAAAAATA
TCCCAAGCTTGAATCTGAATTTGTTTACGGAGACTATAAAGTGTACGATGTTAGGAAAATGATCGCAAAG
TCTGAGCAGGAAATAGGCAAGGCCACCGCTAAGTACTTCTTTTACAGCAATATTATGAATTTTTTCAAGA
CCGAGATTACACTGGCCAATGGAGAGATTCGGAAGCGACCACTTATCGAAACAAACGGAGAAACAGGAGA
AATCGTGTGGGACAAGGGTAGGGATTTCGCGACAGTCCGGAAGGTCCTGTCCATGCCGCAGGTGAACATC
GTTAAAAAGACCGAAGTACAGACCGGAGGCTTCTCCAAGGAAAGTATCCTCCCGAAAAGGAACAGCGACA
AGCTGATCGCACGCAAAAAAGATTGGGACCCCAAGAAATACGGCGGATTCGATTCTCCTACAGTCGCTTA
CAGTGTACTGGTTGTGGCCAAAGTGGAGAAAGGGAAGTCTAAAAAACTCAAAAGCGTCAAGGAACTGCTG
GGCATCACAATCATGGAGCGATCAAGCTTCGAAAAAAACCCCATCGACTTTCTCGAGGCGAAAGGATATA
AAGAGGTCAAAAAAGACCTCATCATTAAGCTTCCCAAGTACTCTCTCTTTGAGCTTGAAAACGGCCGGAA
ACGAATGCTCGCTAGTGCGGGCGAGCTGCAGAAAGGTAACGAGCTGGCACTGCCCTCTAAATACGTTAAT
TTCTTGTATCTGGCCAGCCACTATGAAAAGCTCAAAGGGTCTCCCGAAGATAATGAGCAGAAGCAGCTGT
TCGTGGAACAACACAAACACTACCTTGATGAGATCATCGAGCAAATAAGCGAATTCTCCAAAAGAGTGAT
CCTCGCCGACGCTAACCTCGATAAGGTGCTTTCTGCTTACAATAAGCACAGGGATAAGCCCATCAGGGAG
CAGGCAGAAAACATTATCCACTTGTTTACTCTGACCAACTTGGGCGCGCCTGCAGCCTTCAAGTACTTCG
ACACCACCATAGACAGAAAGCGGTACACCTCTACAAAGGAGGTCCTGGACGCCACACTGATTCATCAGTC
AATTACGGGGCTCTATGAAACAAGAATCGACCTCTCTCAGCTCGGTGGAGACGGTGGTAGTGGAGGTTCA
GGAGGATCCGGGGGGAGCGGAGGGAGCGCTAGCGGTGGAGGCTCCGGAGGTGGATCTAAAAGGCCGGCGG
CCACGAAAAAGGCCGGTCAGGCAAAAAAGAAAAAGGGTGGTAGTGGAAGCGGAGCTACTAACTTCAGCCT
GCTGAAGCAGGCTGGAGACGTGGAGGAGAACCCTGGACCTGCGGCCGCATGAAAGGGTTCGATCCCTACC
GGTTAGTAATGAGTTTAAACGGGGGAGGCTAACTGAAACACGGAAGGAGACAATACCGGAAGGAACCCGC
GCTATGACGGCAATAAAAAGACAGAATAAAACGCACGGGTGTTGGGTCGTTTGTTCATAAACGCGGGGTT
CGGTCCCAGGGCTGGCACTCTGTCGATACCCCACCGAGACCCCATTGGGGCCAATACGCCCGCGTTTCTT
CCTTTTCCCCACCCCACCCCCCAAGTTCGGGTGAAGGCCCAGGGCTCGCAGCCAACGTCGGGGCGGCAGG
CCCTGCCATAGCAGATCTGCGCAGCTGGGGCTCTAGGGGGTATCCCC
[124 nt withheld, positions 9708-9831]
C
[91 nt withheld, positions 9833-9923]
A
[49 nt withheld, positions 9925-9973]
CCTTTGACGTTGGAGTCCACGTTCTTT
[37 nt withheld, positions 10001-10037]
ACCCTATCTCGGTCTATTCT
